>Addgene plasmid #163566 | pCMV_UdgX-EE-UdgX-nCas9-UdgX | addgene full sequence | sequence record 320617 | Addgene NGS Result
ATATGCCAAGTACGCCCCCTATTGACGTCAATGACGGTAAATGGCCCGCCTGGCATTATGCCCAGTACAT
GACCTTATGGGACTTTCCTACTTGGCAGTACATCTACGTATTAGTCATCGCTATTACCATGGTGATGCGG
TTTTGGCAGTACATCAATGGGCGTGGATAGCGGTTTGACTCACGGGGATTTCCAAGTCTCCACCCCATTG
ACGTCAATGGGAGTTTGTTTTGGCACCAAAATCAACGGGACTTTCCAAAATGTCGTAACAACTCCGCCCC
ATTGACGCAAATGGGCGGTAGGCGTGTACGGTGGGAGGTCTATATAAGCAGAGCTGGTTTAGTGAACCGT
CAGATCCGCTAGAGATCCGCGGCCGCTAATACGACTCACTATAGGGAGAGCCGCCACCATGAAACGGACA
GCCGACGGAAGCGAGTTCGAGTCACCAAAGAAGAAGCGGAAAGTCATGGCCGGAGCACAGGATTTTGTCC
CACATACTGCCGATCTGGCTGAGCTGGCTGCCGCCGCTGGAGAGTGTAGAGGATGCGGGCTGTACCGGGA
TGCCACACAGGCCGTGTTCGGAGCAGGCGGCAGGAGCGCCCGCATCATGATGATCGGCGAGCAGCCAGGC
GATAAGGAGGACCTGGCCGGCCTGCCATTTGTGGGACCAGCAGGCCGGCTGCTGGACAGAGCCCTGGAGG
CCGCCGACATCGATAGGGACGCCCTGTACGTGACCAACGCCGTGAAGCACTTCAAGTTTACACGCGCCGC
AGGAGGCAAGAGGAGAATCCACAAGACCCCCTCTCGGACAGAGGTGGTGGCCTGCAGACCTTGGCTGATC
GCCGAGATGACCAGCGTGGAGCCAGATGTGGTGGTGCTGCTGGGAGCAACAGCAGCAAAGGCCCTGCTGG
GCAATGACTTCAGGGTGACCCAGCACAGGGGAGAGGTGCTGCACGTGGACGATGTGCCAGGCGATCCTGC
CCTGGTGGCAACCGTGCACCCTAGCTCCCTGCTGAGAGGCCCAAAGGAGGAGCGGGAATCCGCCTTCGCT
GGGCTGGTGGACGACCTGAGAGTGGCTGCCGATGTGAGACCTTCTGGAGGATCTAGCGGAGGCTCCTCTG
GCAGCGAGACACCAGGAACAAGCGAGTCAGCAACACCAGAGAGCAGTGGCGGCAGCAGCGGGGGGTCATC
CTCAGAGACTGGGCCTGTCGCCGTCGATCCAACCCTGCGCCGCCGGATTGAACCTCACGAGTTTGAAGTG
TTCTTTGACCCCCGGGAGCTGAGAAAGGAGACATGCCTGCTGTACGAGATCAACTGGGGAGGCAGGCACT
CCATCTGGAGGCACACCTCTCAGAACACAAATAAGCACGTGGAGGTGAACTTCATCGAGAAGTTTACCAC
AGAGCGGTACTTCTGCCCCAATACCAGATGTAGCATCACATGGTTTCTGAGCTGGTCCCCTTGCGGAGAG
TGTAGCAGGGCCATCACCGAGTTCCTGTCCAGATATCCACACGTGACACTGTTTATCTACATCGCCAGGC
TGTATCACCACGCAGACCCAGAGAATAGGCAGGGCCTGGAGGATCTGATCAGCTCCGGCGTGACCATCCA
GATCATGACAGAGCAGGAGTCCGGCTACTGCTGGCGGAACTTCGTGAATTATTCTCCTAGCAACGAGGCC
CACTGGCCTAGGTACCCACACCTGTGGGTGCGCCTGTACGTGCTGGAGCTGTATTGCATCATCCTGGGCC
TGCCCCCTTGTCTGAATATCCTGCGGAGAAAGCAGCCCCAGCTGACCTTCTTTACAATCGCCCTGCAGTC
TTGTCACTATCAGAGGCTGCCACCCCACATCCTGTGGGCCACAGGCCTGAAGTCTGGAGGATCTAGCGGA
GGATCCTCTGGCAGCGAGACACCAGGAACAAGCGAGTCAGCAACACCAGAGAGCAGTGGCGGCAGCAGCG
GCGGCAGCATGGCCGGAGCACAGGATTTTGTCCCACATACTGCCGATCTGGCTGAGCTGGCTGCCGCCGC
TGGAGAGTGTAGAGGATGCGGGCTGTACCGGGATGCCACACAGGCCGTGTTCGGAGCAGGCGGCAGGAGC
GCCCGCATCATGATGATCGGCGAGCAGCCAGGCGATAAGGAGGACCTGGCCGGCCTGCCATTTGTGGGAC
CAGCAGGCCGGCTGCTGGACAGAGCCCTGGAGGCCGCCGACATCGATAGGGACGCCCTGTACGTGACCAA
CGCCGTGAAGCACTTCAAGTTTACACGCGCCGCAGGAGGCAAGAGGAGAATCCACAAGACCCCCTCTCGG
ACAGAGGTGGTGGCCTGCAGACCTTGGCTGATCGCCGAGATGACCAGCGTGGAGCCAGATGTGGTGGTGC
TGCTGGGAGCAACAGCAGCAAAGGCCCTGCTGGGCAATGACTTCAGGGTGACCCAGCACAGGGGAGAGGT
GCTGCACGTGGACGATGTGCCAGGCGATCCTGCCCTGGTGGCAACCGTGCACCCTAGCTCCCTGCTGAGA
GGCCCAAAGGAGGAGCGGGAATCCGCCTTCGCTGGGCTGGTGGACGACCTGAGAGTGGCTGCCGATGTGA
GACCTAGCGGTGGTAGTTCTGGCGGTAGCTCAGGATCTGAAACTCCCGGCACATCTGAAAGCGCGACTCC
CGAATCATCTGGTGGATCTTCAGGTGGAAGTGACAAGAAGTACAGCATCGGCCTGGCCATCGGCACCAAC
TCTGTGGGCTGGGCCGTGATCACCGACGAGTACAAGGTGCCCAGCAAGAAATTCAAGGTGCTGGGCAACA
CCGACCGGCACAGCATCAAGAAGAACCTGATCGGAGCCCTGCTGTTCGACAGCGGCGAAACAGCCGAGGC
CACCCGGCTGAAGAGAACCGCCAGAAGAAGATACACCAGACGGAAGAACCGGATCTGCTATCTGCAAGAG
ATCTTCAGCAACGAGATGGCCAAGGTGGACGACAGCTTCTTCCACAGACTGGAAGAGTCCTTCCTGGTGG
AAGAGGATAAGAAGCACGAGCGGCACCCCATCTTCGGCAACATCGTGGACGAGGTGGCCTACCACGAGAA
GTACCCCACCATCTACCACCTGAGAAAGAAACTGGTGGACAGCACCGACAAGGCCGACCTGCGGCTGATC
TATCTGGCCCTGGCCCACATGATCAAGTTCCGGGGCCACTTCCTGATCGAGGGCGACCTGAACCCCGACA
ACAGCGACGTGGACAAGCTGTTCATCCAGCTGGTGCAGACCTACAACCAGCTGTTCGAGGAAAACCCCAT
CAACGCCAGCGGCGTGGACGCCAAGGCCATCCTGTCTGCCAGACTGAGCAAGAGCAGACGGCTGGAAAAT
CTGATCGCCCAGCTGCCCGGCGAGAAGAAGAATGGCCTGTTCGGAAACCTGATTGCCCTGAGCCTGGGCC
TGACCCCCAACTTCAAGAGCAACTTCGACCTGGCCGAGGATGCCAAACTGCAGCTGAGCAAGGACACCTA
CGACGACGACCTGGACAACCTGCTGGCCCAGATCGGCGACCAGTACGCCGACCTGTTTCTGGCCGCCAAG
AACCTGTCCGACGCCATCCTGCTGAGCGACATCCTGAGAGTGAACACCGAGATCACCAAGGCCCCCCTGA
GCGCCTCTATGATCAAGAGATACGACGAGCACCACCAGGACCTGACCCTGCTGAAAGCTCTCGTGCGGCA
GCAGCTGCCTGAGAAGTACAAAGAGATTTTCTTCGACCAGAGCAAGAACGGCTACGCCGGCTACATTGAC
GGCGGAGCCAGCCAGGAAGAGTTCTACAAGTTCATCAAGCCCATCCTGGAAAAGATGGACGGCACCGAGG
AACTGCTCGTGAAGCTGAACAGAGAGGACCTGCTGCGGAAGCAGCGGACCTTCGACAACGGCAGCATCCC
CCACCAGATCCACCTGGGAGAGCTGCACGCCATTCTGCGGCGGCAGGAAGATTTTTACCCATTCCTGAAG
GACAACCGGGAAAAGATCGAGAAGATCCTGACCTTCCGCATCCCCTACTACGTGGGCCCTCTGGCCAGGG
GAAACAGCAGATTCGCCTGGATGACCAGAAAGAGCGAGGAAACCATCACCCCCTGGAACTTCGAGGAAGT
GGTGGACAAGGGCGCTTCCGCCCAGAGCTTCATCGAGCGGATGACCAACTTCGATAAGAACCTGCCCAAC
GAGAAGGTGCTGCCCAAGCACAGCCTGCTGTACGAGTACTTCACCGTGTATAACGAGCTGACCAAAGTGA
AATACGTGACCGAGGGAATGAGAAAGCCCGCCTTCCTGAGCGGCGAGCAGAAAAAGGCCATCGTGGACCT
GCTGTTCAAGACCAACCGGAAAGTGACCGTGAAGCAGCTGAAAGAGGACTACTTCAAGAAAATCGAGTGC
TTCGACTCCGTGGAAATCTCCGGCGTGGAAGATCGGTTCAACGCCTCCCTGGGCACATACCACGATCTGC
TGAAAATTATCAAGGACAAGGACTTCCTGGACAATGAGGAAAACGAGGACATTCTGGAAGATATCGTGCT
GACCCTGACACTGTTTGAGGACAGAGAGATGATCGAGGAACGGCTGAAAACCTATGCCCACCTGTTCGAC
GACAAAGTGATGAAGCAGCTGAAGCGGCGGAGATACACCGGCTGGGGCAGGCTGAGCCGGAAGCTGATCA
ACGGCATCCGGGACAAGCAGTCCGGCAAGACAATCCTGGATTTCCTGAAGTCCGACGGCTTCGCCAACAG
AAACTTCATGCAGCTGATCCACGACGACAGCCTGACCTTTAAAGAGGACATCCAGAAAGCCCAGGTGTCC
GGCCAGGGCGATAGCCTGCACGAGCACATTGCCAATCTGGCCGGCAGCCCCGCCATTAAGAAGGGCATCC
TGCAGACAGTGAAGGTGGTGGACGAGCTCGTGAAAGTGATGGGCCGGCACAAGCCCGAGAACATCGTGAT
CGAAATGGCCAGAGAGAACCAGACCACCCAGAAGGGACAGAAGAACAGCCGCGAGAGAATGAAGCGGATC
GAAGAGGGCATCAAAGAGCTGGGCAGCCAGATCCTGAAAGAACACCCCGTGGAAAACACCCAGCTGCAGA
ACGAGAAGCTGTACCTGTACTACCTGCAGAATGGGCGGGATATGTACGTGGACCAGGAACTGGACATCAA
CCGGCTGTCCGACTACGATGTGGACCATATCGTGCCTCAGAGCTTTCTGAAGGACGACTCCATCGACAAC
AAGGTGCTGACCAGAAGCGACAAGAACCGGGGCAAGAGCGACAACGTGCCCTCCGAAGAGGTCGTGAAGA
AGATGAAGAACTACTGGCGGCAGCTGCTGAACGCCAAGCTGATTACCCAGAGAAAGTTCGACAATCTGAC
CAAGGCCGAGAGAGGCGGCCTGAGCGAACTGGATAAGGCCGGCTTCATCAAGAGACAGCTGGTGGAAACC
CGGCAGATCACAAAGCACGTGGCACAGATCCTGGACTCCCGGATGAACACTAAGTACGACGAGAATGACA
AGCTGATCCGGGAAGTGAAAGTGATCACCCTGAAGTCCAAGCTGGTGTCCGATTTCCGGAAGGATTTCCA
GTTTTACAAAGTGCGCGAGATCAACAACTACCACCACGCCCACGACGCCTACCTGAACGCCGTCGTGGGA
ACCGCCCTGATCAAAAAGTACCCTAAGCTGGAAAGCGAGTTCGTGTACGGCGACTACAAGGTGTACGACG
TGCGGAAGATGATCGCCAAGAGCGAGCAGGAAATCGGCAAGGCTACCGCCAAGTACTTCTTCTACAGCAA
CATCATGAACTTTTTCAAGACCGAGATTACCCTGGCCAACGGCGAGATCCGGAAGCGGCCTCTGATCGAG
ACAAACGGCGAAACCGGGGAGATCGTGTGGGATAAGGGCCGGGATTTTGCCACCGTGCGGAAAGTGCTGA
GCATGCCCCAAGTGAATATCGTGAAAAAGACCGAGGTGCAGACAGGCGGCTTCAGCAAAGAGTCTATCCT
GCCCAAGAGGAACAGCGATAAGCTGATCGCCAGAAAGAAGGACTGGGACCCTAAGAAGTACGGCGGCTTC
GACAGCCCCACCGTGGCCTATTCTGTGCTGGTGGTGGCCAAAGTGGAAAAGGGCAAGTCCAAGAAACTGA
AGAGTGTGAAAGAGCTGCTGGGGATCACCATCATGGAAAGAAGCAGCTTCGAGAAGAATCCCATCGACTT
TCTGGAAGCCAAGGGCTACAAAGAAGTGAAAAAGGACCTGATCATCAAGCTGCCTAAGTACTCCCTGTTC
GAGCTGGAAAACGGCCGGAAGAGAATGCTGGCCTCTGCCGGCGAACTGCAGAAGGGAAACGAACTGGCCC
TGCCCTCCAAATATGTGAACTTCCTGTACCTGGCCAGCCACTATGAGAAGCTGAAGGGCTCCCCCGAGGA
TAATGAGCAGAAACAGCTGTTTGTGGAACAGCACAAGCACTACCTGGACGAGATCATCGAGCAGATCAGC
GAGTTCTCCAAGAGAGTGATCCTGGCCGACGCTAATCTGGACAAAGTGCTGTCCGCCTACAACAAGCACC
GGGATAAGCCCATCAGAGAGCAGGCCGAGAATATCATCCACCTGTTTACCCTGACCAATCTGGGAGCCCC
TGCCGCCTTCAAGTACTTTGACACCACCATCGACCGGAAGAGGTACACCAGCACCAAAGAGGTGCTGGAC
GCCACCCTGATCCACCAGAGCATCACCGGCCTGTACGAGACACGGATCGACCTGTCTCAGCTGGGAGGTG
ACTCTGGAGGATCTAGCGGAGGATCCTCTGGCAGCGAGACACCAGGAACAAGCGAGTCAGCAACACCAGA
GAGCAGTGGCGGCAGCAGCGGCGGCAGCATGGCCGGAGCACAGGATTTTGTCCCACATACTGCCGATCTG
GCTGAGCTGGCTGCCGCCGCTGGAGAGTGTAGAGGATGCGGGCTGTACCGGGATGCCACACAGGCCGTGT
TCGGAGCAGGCGGCAGGAGCGCCCGCATCATGATGATCGGCGAGCAGCCAGGCGATAAGGAGGACCTGGC
CGGCCTGCCATTTGTGGGACCAGCAGGCCGGCTGCTGGACAGAGCCCTGGAGGCCGCCGACATCGATAGG
GACGCCCTGTACGTGACCAACGCCGTGAAGCACTTCAAGTTTACACGCGCCGCAGGAGGCAAGAGGAGAA
TCCACAAGACCCCCTCTCGGACAGAGGTGGTGGCCTGCAGACCTTGGCTGATCGCCGAGATGACCAGCGT
GGAGCCAGATGTGGTGGTGCTGCTGGGAGCAACAGCAGCAAAGGCCCTGCTGGGCAATGACTTCAGGGTG
ACCCAGCACAGGGGAGAGGTGCTGCACGTGGACGATGTGCCAGGCGATCCTGCCCTGGTGGCAACCGTGC
ACCCTAGCTCCCTGCTGAGAGGCCCAAAGGAGGAGCGGGAATCCGCCTTCGCTGGGCTGGTGGACGACCT
GAGAGTGGCTGCCGATGTGAGACCTAAAAGAACCGCCGACGGCAGCGAATTCGAGCCCAAGAAGAAGAGG
AAAGTCTAACCGGTCATCATCACCATCACCATTGAGTTTAAACCCGCTGATCAGCCTCGACTGTGCCTTC
TAGTTGCCAGCCATCTGTTGTTTGCCCCTCCCCCGTGCCTTCCTTGACCCTGGAAGGTGCCACTCCCACT
GTCCTTTCCTAATAAAATGAGGAAATTGCATCGCATTGTCTGAGTAGGTGTCATTCTATTCTGGGGGGTG
GGGTGGGGCAGGACAGCAAGGGGGAGGATTGGGAAGACAATAGCAGGCATGCTGGGGATGCGGTGGGCTC
TATGGCTTCTGAGGCGGAAAGAACCAGCTGGGGCTCGATACCGTCGACCTCTAGCTAGAGCTTGGCGTAA
TCATGGTCATAGCTGTTTCCTGTGTGAAATTGTTATCCGCTCACAATTCCACACAACATACGAGCCGGAA
GCATAAAGTGTAAAGCCTAGGGTGCCTAATGAGTGAGCTAACTCACATTAATTGCGTTGCGCTCACTGCC
CGCTTTCCAGTCGGGAAACCTGTCGTGCCAGCTGCATTAATGAATCGGCCAACGCGCGGGAAGAGGCGGT
TTGCGTATTGGGCGCTCTTCCGCTTCCTCGCTCACTGACTCGCTGCGCTCGGTCGTTCGGCTGCGGCGAG
CGGTATCAGCTCACTCAAAGGCGGTAATACGGTTATCCACAGAATCAGGGGATAACGCAGGAAAGAACAT
GTGAGCAAAAGGCCAGCAAAAGGCCAGGAACCGTAAAAAGGCCGCGTTGCTGGCGTTTTTCCATAGGCTC
CGCCCCCCTGACGAGCATCACAAAAATCGACGCTCAAGTCAGAGGTGGCGAAACCCGACAGGACTATAAA
GATACCAGGCGTTTCCCCCTGGAAGCTCCCTCGTGCGCTCTCCTGTTCCGACCCTGCCGCTTACCGGATA
CCTGTCCGCCTTTCTCCCTTCGGGAAGCGTGGCGCTTTCTCATAGCTCACGCTGTAGGTATCTCAGTTCG
GTGTAGGTCGTTCGCTCCAAGCTGGGCTGTGTGCACGAACCCCCCGTTCAGCCCGACCGCTGCGCCTTAT
CCGGTAACTATCGTCTTGAGTCCAACCCGGTAAGACACGACTTATCGCCACTGGCAGCAGCCACTGGTAA
CAGGATTAGCAGAGCGAGGTATGTAGGCGGTGCTACAGAGTTCTTGAAGTGGTGGCCTAACTACGGCTAC
ACTAGAAGAACAGTATTTGGTATCTGCGCTCTGCTGAAGCCAGTTACCTTCGGAAAAAGAGTTGGTAGCT
CTTGATCCGGCAAACAAACCACCGCTGGTAGCGGTGGTTTTTTTGTTTGCAAGCAGCAGATTACGCGCAG
AAAAAAAGGATCTCAAGAAGATCCTTTGATCTTTTCTACGGGGTCTGACACTCAGTGGAACGAAAACTCA
CGTTAAGGGATTTTGGTCATGAGATTATCAAAAAGGATCTTCACCTAGATCCTTTTAAATTAAAAATGAA
GTTTTAAATCAATCTAAAGTATATATGAGTAAACTTGGTCTGACAGTTACCAATGCTTAATCAGTGAGGC
ACCTATCTCAGCGATCTGTCTATTTCGTTCATCCATAGTTGCCTGACTCCCCGTCGTGTAGATAACTACG
ATACGGGAGGGCTTACCATCTGGCCCCAGTGCTGCAATGATACCGCGAGACCCACGCTCACCGGCTCCAG
ATTTATCAGCAATAAACCAGCCAGCCGGAAGGGCCGAGCGCAGAAGTGGTCCTGCAACTTTATCCGCCTC
CATCCAGTCTATTAATTGTTGCCGGGAAGCTAGAGTAAGTAGTTCGCCAGTTAATAGTTTGCGCAACGTT
GTTGCCATTGCTACAGGCATCGTGGTGTCACGCTCGTCGTTTGGTATGGCTTCATTCAGCTCCGGTTCCC
AACGATCAAGGCGAGTTACATGATCCCCCATGTTGTGCAAAAAAGCGGTTAGCTCCTTCGGTCCTCCGAT
CGTTGTCAGAAGTAAGTTGGCCGCAGTGTTATCACTCATGGTTATGGCAGCACTGCATAATTCTCTTACT
GTCATGCCATCCGTAAGATGCTTTTCTGTGACTGGTGAGTACTCAACCAAGTCATTCTGAGAATAGTGTA
TGCGGCGACCGAGTTGCTCTTGCCCGGCGTCAATACGGGATAATACCGCGCCACATAGCAGAACTTTAAA
AGTGCTCATCATTGGAAAACGTTCTTCGGGGCGAAAACTCTCAAGGATCTTACCGCTGTTGAGATCCAGT
TCGATGTAACCCACTCGTGCACCCAACTGATCTTCAGCATCTTTTACTTTCACCAGCGTTTCTGGGTGAG
CAAAAACAGGAAGGCAAAATGCCGCAAAAAAGGGAATAAGGGCGACACGGAAATGTTGAATACTCATACT
CTTCCTTTTTCAATATTATTGAAGCATTTATCAGGGTTATTGTCTCATGAGCGGATACATATTTGAATGT
ATTTAGAAAAATAAACAAATAGGGGTTCCGCGCACATTTCCCCGAAAAGTGCCACCTGACGTCGACGGAT
CGGGAGATCGATCTCCCGATCCCCTAGGGTCGACTCTCAGTACAATCTGCTCTGATGCCGCATAGTTAAG
CCAGTATCTGCTCCCTGCTTGTGTGTTGGAGGTCGCTGAGTAGTGCGCGAGCAAAATTTAAGCTACAACA
AGGCAAGGCTTGACCGACAATTGCATGAAGAATCTGCTTAGGGTTAGGCGTTTTGCGCTGCTTCGCGATG
TACGGGCCAGATATACGCGTTGACATTGATTATTGACTAGTTATTAATAGTAATCAATTACGGGGTCATT
AGTTCATAGCCCATATATGGAGTTCCGCGTTACATAACTTACGGTAAATGGCCCGCCTGGCTGACCGCCC
AACGACCCCCGCCCATTGACGTCAATAATGACGTATGTTCCCATAGTAACGCCAATAGGGACTTTCCATT
GACGTCAATGGGTGGAGTATTTACGGTAAACTGCCCACTTGGCAGTACATCAAGTGTATC
Features (pLannotate 1.2.2; 17 found; start..end, strand, type, name):
    132..335     +  promoter       CMV promoter: human cytomegalovirus (CMV) immediate early promoter
    377..395     +  promoter       T7 promoter: promoter for bacteriophage T7 RNA polymerase
   1192..1872    +  CDS            Apobec1: ABEC1_RAT - Experimental evidence at protein level: Swiss-Prot protein existence level 1. Catalytic component of the apolipoprotein B mRNA editing enzyme complex which is responsible for the postranscriptional editing of a CAA codon for Gln to a UAA codon for stop in the APOB mRNA. May also play a role in the epigenetic regulation of gene expression by participating in DNA demethylation. From Rattus norvegicus (Rat).
   2692..4293    +  CDS            dCas9(N): N-terminal portion of catalytically inactive Streptococcus pyogenes dCas9 carrying the D10A mutation (Zetsche et al., 2015)
   4294..6788    +  CDS            Cas9(C) (fragment): C-terminal portion of Streptococcus pyogenes Cas9 (Zetsche et al., 2015)
   7621..7845    +  polyA_signal   bGH poly(A) signal: bovine growth hormone polyadenylation signal
   7849..7870    +  promoter       SV40 promoter (fragment): SV40 enhancer and early promoter
   7875..7891    +  misc_feature   MCS (fragment): pBluescript multiple cloning site
   7940..7956    -  protein_bind   lac operator: The lac repressor binds to the lac operator to inhibit transcription in E. coli. This inhibition can be relieved by adding lactose or isopropyl-β-D-thiogalactopyranoside (IPTG). lac repressor encoded by lacI
   7964..7994    -  promoter       lac promoter: promoter for the E. coli lac operon
   8009..8030    -  protein_bind   CAP binding site: CAP binding activates transcription in the presence of cAMP. E. coli catabolite activator protein
   8043..8135    -  CDS            lacI (fragment): lac repressor; lacI; The lac repressor binds to the lac operator to inhibit transcription in E. coli. This inhibition can be relieved by adding lactose or isopropyl-β-D-thiogalactopyranoside (IPTG).
   8318..8906    -  rep_origin     ori: high-copy-number ColE1/pMB1/pBR322/pUC origin of replication
   9077..9937    -  CDS            AmpR: β-lactamase; bla; confers resistance to ampicillin, carbenicillin, and related antibiotics
   9938..10042   -  promoter       AmpR promoter: bla
  10113..10157   -  misc_feature   bom (fragment): basis of mobility region from pBR322
  10312..131     +  enhancer       CMV enhancer (across the origin): human cytomegalovirus immediate early enhancer
