[The description below was written by a language model from this plasmid's Addgene catalogue record and pLannotate feature annotations shown in this document.]
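Description:
pCMV_UdgX-EE-UdgX-nCas9-UdgX is a 10,560 nt mammalian expression plasmid on a pCMV backbone, built to deliver a CRISPR base editor for C•G-to-G•C transversion editing in mammalian cells. It is maintained in E. coli as a high-copy plasmid through a ColE1/pUC-type origin and selected with ampicillin via the β-lactamase gene and its native promoter. Small remnants of lac regulatory elements, a pBluescript polylinker, an SV40 promoter fragment and a pBR322 bom fragment are backbone leftovers with no evident role in the payload.

The single large open reading frame is driven by the CMV immediate-early enhancer and promoter and terminated by the bovine growth hormone polyadenylation signal. A T7 promoter just upstream of the coding region would also permit in vitro transcription. The annotated parts of the fusion are rat APOBEC1 cytidine deaminase and Streptococcus pyogenes Cas9, detected as contiguous N- and C-terminal portions. According to the record, "EE" denotes the R126E and R132E substitutions, which correspond to the APOBEC1 segment, and the Cas9 carries D10A, making it a nickase that cuts only one strand. The three UdgX domains named in the construct title were not recognised by the annotation tool, but unannotated stretches before APOBEC1, between APOBEC1 and Cas9, and after Cas9 are consistent with their stated positions. UdgX is a uracil-DNA glycosylase family protein that binds uracil in DNA, and here it presumably acts on the uracil produced by deamination to bias repair toward a G outcome. The catalogue lists the insert species as human, although the annotated components are of rat and bacterial origin. No guide RNA cassette is annotated, so the guide would have to be provided from a separate construct.
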