Addgene plasmid #163566: pCMV_UdgX-EE-UdgX-nCas9-UdgX
Purpose: Mammalian CG-to-GC base editing
Depositing lab: David Liu. Depositing organization: Broad Institute. Publication: Efficient C*G-to-G*C base editors developed using CRISPRi screens, target-library analysis, and machine learning. Koblan LW, Arbab M, Shen MW, Hussmann JA, Anzalone AV, Doman JL, Newby GA, Yang D, Mok B, Replogle JM, Xu A, Sisley TA, Weissman JS, Adamson B, Liu DR. Nat Biotechnol. 2021 Jun 28. pii: 10.1038/s41587-021-00938-z. doi: 10.1038/s41587-021-00938-z. PubMed 34183861.
Backbone
  Vector backbone: pCMV
  Vector type: Mammalian Expression, CRISPR
Growth in bacteria
  Bacterial resistance: Ampicillin, 100 μg/mL
  Growth temperature: 37°C
  Growth strain: NEB Stable
  Copy number: High Copy
Gene/Insert
  Gene/Insert name: UdgX-EE-UdgX-nCas9-UdgX
  Species: H. sapiens (human)
  Mutation: nCas9 (D10A)EE (R126E, R132E)
  Cloning method: Gibson Cloning
Terms and licenses: Academic/Nonprofit Terms; Industry Terms: Not Available to Industry
How to cite: pCMV_UdgX-EE-UdgX-nCas9-UdgX was a gift from David Liu (Addgene plasmid # 163566 ; http://n2t.net/addgene:163566 ; RRID:Addgene_163566)
